Addgene plasmid #240247: pHIV-IL13-GAPGlySer-PDGFR
Purpose: Lentiviral transfer plasmid encoding IL13 with GAP-Gly-Ser linker and PDGFR TM
Depositing lab: Michael Birnbaum. Depositing organization: Massachusetts Institute of Technology. Publication: Antigen identification and high-throughput interaction mapping by reprogramming viral entry. Dobson CS, Reich AN, Gaglione S, Smith BE, Kim EJ, Dong J, Ronsard L, Okonkwo V, Lingwood D, Dougan M, Dougan SK, Birnbaum ME. Nat Methods. 2022 Apr;19(4):449-460. doi: 10.1038/s41592-022-01436-z. Epub 2022 Apr 8. PubMed 35396484.
Backbone
  Vector backbone: pHIV
  Total vector size (bp): 8919
  Vector type: Mammalian Expression, Lentiviral
Growth in bacteria
  Bacterial resistance: Ampicillin, 100 μg/mL
  Growth temperature: 30°C
  Growth strain: NEB Stable
  Copy number: High Copy
Gene/Insert
  Gene/Insert name: IL-13
  Species: H. sapiens (human)
  Insert size (bp): 663
  GenBank ID: 3596
  Entrez Gene: IL13 (a.k.a. IL-13, P600)
  Promoter: EF1a
  Tag / fusion protein: HA (C terminal on insert); EGFP (C terminal on insert)
  Cloning method: Gibson Cloning
  Sequencing primers: 5′ AGCGGCCGCTGAGTTAACTATTCTAGA
Terms and licenses: Academic/Nonprofit Terms; Industry Terms: Not Available to Industry
How to cite: pHIV-IL13-GAPGlySer-PDGFR was a gift from Michael Birnbaum (Addgene plasmid # 240247 ; http://n2t.net/addgene:240247 ; RRID:Addgene_240247)
