[The description below was written by a language model from this plasmid's Addgene catalogue record and pLannotate feature annotations shown in this document.]
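Description:
pHIV-IL13-GAPGlySer-PDGFR is an HIV-1-based lentiviral transfer plasmid for mammalian expression, built on the pHIV backbone. It is maintained in bacteria through a high-copy ColE1/pUC-type origin and selected with ampicillin via the β-lactamase gene. The viral portion has a chimeric 5' end in which the CMV enhancer and promoter drive a truncated 5' LTR, so genomic RNA can be transcribed in packaging cells. This is followed by the Ψ packaging signal with a partial gag sequence, the Rev response element for Rev-dependent nuclear export, and the cPPT/CTS. A WPRE sits downstream of the payload to boost transcript expression, and a second LTR element closes the proviral region. The catalogue lists a total size of 8,919 bp, while the sequenced record behind the feature table is 8,851 nt.

The payload is driven by the constitutive human EF-1α promoter. It encodes a mouse immunoglobulin kappa-derived leader fragment, presumably acting as a secretion signal, fused to human IL-13. This is joined through what the name and purpose describe as a GAP-Gly-Ser linker to the PDGFRβ transmembrane domain, an arrangement that tethers the cytokine to the membrane rather than letting it be secreted. The catalogue also lists an HA tag, which the feature table does not annotate. Although EGFP is recorded as a C-terminal fusion, the annotation shows it after an EMCV IRES, so it is translated as a separate reporter from the same bicistronic transcript and marks transfected or transduced cells. The associated publication concerns reprogramming viral entry for antigen identification and interaction mapping, which suggests that the membrane-displayed IL-13 serves as a surface ligand in that system.
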