Features (pLannotate 1.2.2; 22 found; start..end, strand, type, name):
     31..83      -  misc_feature   bom (fragment): basis of mobility region from pBR322
    238..617     +  enhancer       CMV enhancer: human cytomegalovirus immediate early enhancer
    618..817     +  promoter       CMV promoter: human cytomegalovirus (CMV) immediate early promoter
    835..1015    +  LTR            5' LTR (truncated): truncated 5' long terminal repeat (LTR) from HIV-1
   1062..1187    +  misc_feature   HIV-1 Ψ: packaging signal of human immunodeficiency virus type 1
   1171..1509    +  CDS            HIV-1 gag (fragment): gag protein from human immunodeficiency virus 1; gag
   1684..1917    +  misc_feature   RRE: The Rev response element (RRE) of HIV-1 allows for Rev-dependent mRNA export from the nucleus to the cytoplasm.
   2294..2394    +  CDS            Rev (fragment): human immunodeficiency virus 1 (HIV-1) Rev protein; rev; enhances nuclear export of unspliced and incompletely spliced viral mRNAs
   2444..2561    +  misc_feature   cPPT/CTS: central polypurine tract and central termination sequence of HIV-1
   2624..3802    +  promoter       EF-1α promoter: strong constitutive promoter for human elongation factor EF-1α
   3835..3894    +  CDS            KV3A6_MOUSE (fragment): Experimental evidence at protein level: Swiss-Prot protein existence level 1. From Mus musculus (Mouse).
   3895..4230    +  CDS            IL13 (fragment): IL13_HUMAN - Also known as NC30. Experimental evidence at protein level: Swiss-Prot protein existence level 1. Cytokine (PubMed:8096327, PubMed:8097324). Inhibits inflammatory cytokine production (PubMed:8096327). Synergizes with IL2 in regulating interferon-gamma synthesis (PubMed:8096327). May be critical in regulating inflammatory and immune responses (PubMed:8096327, PubMed:8097324). Positively regulates IL31RA expression in macrophages (By similarity). From Homo sapiens (Human).
   4309..4398    +  CDS            PDGFRβ TM domain (fragment): transmembrane domain from platelet derived growth factor receptor beta
   4418..5004    +  misc_feature   IRES2: internal ribosome entry site (IRES) of the encephalomyocarditis virus (EMCV)
   5005..5721    +  CDS            EGFP: EGFP is a basic (constitutively fluorescent) green fluorescent protein published in 1996, derived from Aequorea victoria. It is reported to be a rapidly-maturing weak dimer with moderate acid sensitivity.
   5725..6128    +  misc_feature   WPRE: woodchuck hepatitis virus posttranscriptional regulatory element
   6135..6338    +  CDS            X (fragment): X_WHV1 - Experimental evidence at protein level: Swiss-Prot protein existence level 1. Multifunctional protein that plays a role in silencing host antiviral defenses and promoting viral transcription. Does not seem to be essential for HBV infection. May be directly involved in development of cirrhosis and liver cancer (hepatocellular carcinoma). Most of cytosolic activities involve modulation of cytosolic calcium. The effect on apoptosis is controversial depending on the cell types in which the studies have been conducted. May induce apoptosis by localizing in mitochondria and causing loss of
   6350..6850    +  CDS            nef (fragment): NEF_HV1LA - Experimental evidence at protein level: Swiss-Prot protein existence level 1. Extracellular Nef protein targets CD4(+) T-lymphocytes for apoptosis by interacting with CXCR4 surface receptors. From Human immunodeficiency virus type 1 group M subtype B (isolate Lai) (HIV-1).
   6857..7037    +  LTR            5' LTR (truncated): truncated 5' long terminal repeat (LTR) from HIV-1
   7099..7687    -  rep_origin     ori: high-copy-number ColE1/pMB1/pBR322/pUC origin of replication
   7858..8718    -  CDS            AmpR: β-lactamase; bla; confers resistance to ampicillin, carbenicillin, and related antibiotics
   8719..8823    -  promoter       AmpR promoter: bla
>Addgene plasmid #240247 | pHIV-IL13-GAPGlySer-PDGFR | addgene full sequence | sequence record 476616 | Addgene NGS Result
GTCGACGGATCGGGAGATCTCCCGATCCCCTATGGTGCACTCTCAGTACAATCTGCTCTGATGCCGCATA
GTTAAGCCAGTATCTGCTCCCTGCTTGTGTGTTGGAGGTCGCTGAGTAGTGCGCGAGCAAAATTTAAGCT
ACAACAAGGCAAGGCTTGACCGACAATTGCATGAAGAATCTGCTTAGGGTTAGGCGTTTTGCGCTGCTTC
GCGATGTACGGGCCAGATATACGCGTTGACATTGATTATTGACTAGTTATTAATAGTAATCAATTACGGG
GTCATTAGTTCATAGCCCATATATGGAGTTCCGCGTTACATAACTTACGGTAAATGGCCCGCCTGGCTGA
CCGCCCAACGACCCCCGCCCATTGACGTCAATAATGACGTATGTTCCCATAGTAACGCCAATAGGGACTT
TCCATTGACGTCAATGGGTGGAGTATTTACGGTAAACTGCCCACTTGGCAGTACATCAAGTGTATCATAT
GCCAAGTACGCCCCCTATTGACGTCAATGACGGTAAATGGCCCGCCTGGCATTATGCCCAGTACATGACC
TTATGGGACTTTCCTACTTGGCAGTACATCTACGTATTAGTCATCGCTATTACCATGGTGATGCGGTTTT
GGCAGTACATCAATGGGCGTGGATAGCGGTTTGACTCACGGGGATTTCCAAGTCTCCACCCCATTGACGT
CAATGGGAGTTTGTTTTGGCACCAAAATCAACGGGACTTTCCAAAATGTCGTAACAACTCCGCCCCATTG
ACGCAAATGGGCGGTAGGCGTGTACGGTGGGAGGTCTATATAAGCAGCGCGTTTTGCCTGTACTGGGTCT
CTCTGGTTAGACCAGATCTGAGCCTGGGAGCTCTCTGGCTAACTAGGGAACCCACTGCTTAAGCCTCAAT
AAAGCTTGCCTTGAGTGCTTCAAGTAGTGTGTGCCCGTCTGTTGTGTGACTCTGGTAACTAGAGATCCCT
CAGACCCTTTTAGTCAGTGTGGAAAATCTCTAGCAGTGGCGCCCGAACAGGGACTTGAAAGCGAAAGGGA
AACCAGAGGAGCTCTCTCGACGCAGGACTCGGCTTGCTGAAGCGCGCACGGCAAGAGGCGAGGGGCGGCG
ACTGGTGAGTACGCCAAAAATTTTGACTAGCGGAGGCTAGAAGGAGAGAGATGGGTGCGAGAGCGTCAGT
ATTAAGCGGGGGAGAATTAGATCGCGATGGGAAAAAATTCGGTTAAGGCCAGGGGGAAAGAAAAAATATA
AATTAAAACATATAGTATGGGCAAGCAGGGAGCTAGAACGATTCGCAGTTAATCCTGGCCTGTTAGAAAC
ATCAGAAGGCTGTAGACAAATACTGGGACAGCTACAACCATCCCTTCAGACAGGATCAGAAGAACTTAGA
TCATTATATAATACAGTAGCAACCCTCTATTGTGTGCATCAAAGGATAGAGATAAAAGACACCAAGGAAG
CTTTAGACAAGATAGAGGAAGAGCAAAACAAAAGTAAGACCACCGCACAGCAAGCGGCCGGCCGCTGATC
TTCAGACCTGGAGGAGGAGATATGAGGGACAATTGGAGAAGTGAATTATATAAATATAAAGTAGTAAAAA
TTGAACCATTAGGAGTAGCACCCACCAAGGCAAAGAGAAGAGTGGTGCAGAGAGAAAAAAGAGCAGTGGG
AATAGGAGCTTTGTTCCTTGGGTTCTTGGGAGCAGCAGGAAGCACTATGGGCGCAGCGTCAATGACGCTG
ACGGTACAGGCCAGACAATTATTGTCTGGTATAGTGCAGCAGCAGAACAATTTGCTGAGGGCTATTGAGG
CGCAACAGCATCTGTTGCAACTCACAGTCTGGGGCATCAAGCAGCTCCAGGCAAGAATCCTGGCTGTGGA
AAGATACCTAAAGGATCAACAGCTCCTGGGGATTTGGGGTTGCTCTGGAAAACTCATTTGCACCACTGCT
GTGCCTTGGAATGCTAGTTGGAGTAATAAATCTCTGGAACAGATTTGGAATCACACGACCTGGATGGAGT
GGGACAGAGAAATTAACAATTACACAAGCTTAATACACTCCTTAATTGAAGAATCGCAAAACCAGCAAGA
AAAGAATGAACAAGAATTATTGGAATTAGATAAATGGGCAAGTTTGTGGAATTGGTTTAACATAACAAAT
TGGCTGTGGTATATAAAATTATTCATAATGATAGTAGGAGGCTTGGTAGGTTTAAGAATAGTTTTTGCTG
TACTTTCTATAGTGAATAGAGTTAGGCAGGGATATTCACCATTATCGTTTCAGACCCACCTCCCAACCCC
GAGGGGACCCGACAGGCCCGAAGGAATAGAAGAAGAAGGTGGAGAGAGAGACAGAGACAGATCCATTCGA
TTAGTGAACGGATCGGCACTGCGTGCGCCAATTCTGCAGACAAATGGCAGTATTCATCCACAATTTTAAA
AGAAAAGGGGGGATTGGGGGGTACAGTGCAGGGGAAAGAATAGTAGACATAATAGCAACAGACATACAAA
CTAAAGAATTACAAAAACAAATTACAAAAATTCAAAATTTTCGGGTTTATTACAGGGACAGCAGAGATCC
AGTTTGGTTAGTACCGGGCCCGCTCTAGCGTGAGGCTCCGGTGCCCGTCAGTGGGCAGAGCGCACATCGC
CCACAGTCCCCGAGAAGTTGGGGGGAGGGGTCGGCAATTGAACCGGTGCCTAGAGAAGGTGGCGCGGGGT
AAACTGGGAAAGTGATGTCGTGTACTGGCTCCGCCTTTTTCCCGAGGGTGGGGGAGAACCGTATATAAGT
GCAGTAGTCGCCGTGAACGTTCTTTTTCGCAACGGGTTTGCCGCCAGAACACAGGTAAGTGCCGTGTGTG
GTTCCCGCGGGCCTGGCCTCTTTACGGGTTATGGCCCTTGCGTGCCTTGAATTACTTCCACCTGGCTGCA
GTACGTGATTCTTGATCCCGAGCTTCGGGTTGGAAGTGGGTGGGAGAGTTCGAGGCCTTGCGCTTAAGGA
GCCCCTTCGCCTCGTGCTTGAGTTGAGGCCTGGCCTGGGCGCTGGGGCCGCCGCGTGCGAATCTGGTGGC
ACCTTCGCGCCTGTCTCGCTGCTTTCGATAAGTCTCTAGCCATTTAAAATTTTTGATGACCTGCTGCGAC
GCTTTTTTTCTGGCAAGATAGTCTTGTAAATGCGGGCCAAGATCTGCACACTGGTATTTCGGTTTTTGGG
GCCGCGGGCGGCGACGGGGCCCGTGCGTCCCAGCGCACATGTTCGGCGAGGCGGGGCCTGCGAGCGCGGC
CACCGAGAATCGGACGGGGGTAGTCTCAAGCTGGCCGGCCTGCTCTGGTGCCTGGCCTCGCGCCGCCGTG
TATCGCCCCGCCCTGGGCGGCAAGGCTGGCCCGGTCGGCACCAGTTGCGTGAGCGGAAAGATGGCCGCTT
CCCGGCCCTGCTGCAGGGAGCTCAAAATGGAGGACGCGGCGCTCGGGAGAGCGGGCGGGTGAGTCACCCA
CACAAAGGAAAAGGGCCTTTCCGTCCTCAGCCGTCGCTTCATGTGACTCCACGGAGTACCGGGCGCCGTC
CAGGCACCTCGATTAGTTCTCGAGCTTTTGGAGTACGTCGTCTTTAGGTTGGGGGGAGGGGTTTTATGCG
ATGGAGTTTCCCCACACTGAGTGGGTGGAGACTGAAGTTAGGCCAGCTTGGCACTTGATGTAATTCTCCT
TGGAATTTGCCCTTTTTGAGTTTGGATCTTGGTTCATTCTCAAGCCTCAGACAGTGGTTCAAAGTTTTTT
TCTTCCATTTCAGGTGTCGTGAGCGGCCGCTGAGTTAACTATTCTAGAGCCACCATGGAAACTGACACCC
TCTTGCTTTGGGTGCTTTTGTTGTGGGTACCCGGGAGTACGGGTGGTCCGGTCCCCCCTAGTACAGCACT
TCGCGAGCTTATAGAGGAATTGGTGAACATCACCCAGAACCAAAAGGCGCCTCTCTGCAACGGTTCAATG
GTTTGGAGTATAAACTTGACTGCCGGTATGTATTGCGCGGCGTTGGAATCACTCATCAACGTATCAGGTT
GTAGCGCCATCGAGAAAACGCAAAGAATGCTTTCCGGTTTCTGTCCCCACAAGGTAAGCGCGGGACAATT
CAGTAGTTTGCATGTACGGGACACTAAAATCGAGGTTGCCCAGTTTGTCAAAGACCTTCTGCTTCATTTG
AAGAAACTGTTTCGAGAAGGGCGATTCAACTATCCTTACGATGTCCCGGACTATGCTGGCGCGCCAGGAT
CTGGCGGAGGTGGAAGCGGAGGCGGTGGATCTGCTAGCGTGGTGGTGATCTCAGCCATCCTGGCCCTGGT
GGTGCTCACCATCATCTCCCTTATCATCCTCATCATGCTTTGGCAGAAGAAGCCACGTTGAGAATTCTGA
GGATCCGCCCCTCTCCCTCCCCCCCCCCTAACGTTACTGGCCGAAGCCGCTTGGAATAAGGCCGGTGTGC
GTTTGTCTATATGTTATTTTCCACCATATTGCCGTCTTTTGGCAATGTGAGGGCCCGGAAACCTGGCCCT
GTCTTCTTGACGAGCATTCCTAGGGGTCTTTCCCCTCTCGCCAAAGGAATGCAAGGTCTGTTGAATGTCG
TGAAGGAAGCAGTTCCTCTGGAAGCTTCTTGAAGACAAACAACGTCTGTAGCGACCCTTTGCAGGCAGCG
GAACCCCCCACCTGGCGACAGGTGCCTCTGCGGCCAAAAGCCACGTGTATAAGATACACCTGCAAAGGCG
GCACAACCCCAGTGCCACGTTGTGAGTTGGATAGTTGTGGAAAGAGTCAAATGGCTCTCCTCAAGCGTAT
TCAACAAGGGGCTGAAGGATGCCCAGAAGGTACCCCATTGTATGGGATCTGATCTGGGGCCTCGGTACAC
ATGCTTTACATGTGTTTAGTCGAGGTTAAAAAAACGTCTAGGCCCCCCGAACCACGGGGACGTGGTTTTC
CTTTGAAAAACACGATGATAATATGGCCACAACCATGGTGAGCAAGGGCGAGGAGCTGTTCACCGGGGTG
GTGCCCATCCTGGTCGAGCTGGACGGCGACGTAAACGGCCACAAGTTCAGCGTGTCCGGCGAGGGCGAGG
GCGATGCCACCTACGGCAAGCTGACCCTGAAGTTCATCTGCACCACCGGCAAGCTGCCCGTGCCCTGGCC
CACCCTCGTGACCACCCTGACCTACGGCGTGCAGTGCTTCAGCCGCTACCCCGACCACATGAAGCAGCAC
GACTTCTTCAAGTCCGCCATGCCCGAAGGCTACGTCCAGGAGCGCACCATCTTCTTCAAGGACGACGGCA
ACTACAAGACCCGCGCCGAGGTGAAGTTCGAGGGCGACACCCTGGTGAACCGCATCGAGCTGAAGGGCAT
CGACTTCAAGGAGGACGGCAACATCCTGGGGCACAAGCTGGAGTACAACTACAACAGCCACAACGTCTAT
ATCATGGCCGACAAGCAGAAGAACGGCATCAAGGTGAACTTCAAGATCCGCCACAACATCGAGGACGGCA
GCGTGCAGCTCGCCGACCACTACCAGCAGAACACCCCCATCGGCGACGGCCCCGTGCTGCTGCCCGACAA
CCACTACCTGAGCACCCAGTCCGCCCTGAGCAAAGACCCCAACGAGAAGCGCGATCACATGGTCCTGCTG
GAGTTCGTGACCGCCGCCGGGATCACTCTCGGCATGGACGAGCTGTACAAGTGAAATCAACCTCTGGATT
ACAAAATTTGTGAAAGATTGACTGATATTCTTAACTATGTTGCTCCTTTTACGCTGTGTGGATATGCTGC
TTTAATGCCTCTGTATCATGCTATTGCTTCCCGTACGGCTTTCGTTTTCTCCTCCTTGTATAAATCCTGG
TTGCTGTCTCTTTATGAGGAGTTGTGGCCCGTTGTCCGTCAACGTGGCGTGGTGTGCTCTGTGTTTGCTG
ACGCAACCCCCACTGGCTGGGGCATTGCCACCACCTGTCAACTCCTTTCTGGGACTTTCGCTTTCCCCCT
CCCGATCGCCACGGCAGAACTCATCGCCGCCTGCCTTGCCCGCTGCTGGACAGGGGCTAGGTTGCTGGGC
ACTGATAATTCCGTGGTGTTGTCGGGGAAGCTGACGTCCTTTCCATGGCTGCTCGCCTGTGTTGCCAACT
GGATCCTGCGCGGGACGTCCTTCTGCTACGTCCCTTCGGCTCTCAATCCAGCGGACCTCCCTTCCCGAGG
CCTTCTGCCGGTTCTGCGGCCTCTCCCGCGTCTTCGCTTTCGGCCTCCGACGAGTCGGATCTCCCTTTGG
GCCGCCTCCCCGCAAGTAAAGCGGCCGCATCGATACCGTCGACCTCGATCGAGACCTAGAAAAACATGGA
GCAATCACAAGTAGCAATACAGCAGCTACCAATGCTGATTGTGCCTGGCTAGAAGCACAAGAGGAGGAGG
AGGTGGGTTTTCCAGTCACACCTCAGGTACCTTTAAGACCAATGACTTACAAGGCAGCTGTAGATCTTAG
CCACTTTTTAAAAGAAAAGGGGGGACTGGAAGGGCTAATTCACTCCCAACGAAGACAAGATATCCTTGAT
CTGTGGATCTACCACACACAAGGCTACTTCCCTGATTGGCAGAACTACACACCAGGGCCAGGGATCAGAT
ATCCACTGACCTTTGGATGGTGCTACAAGCTAGTACCAGTTGAGCAAGAGAAGGTAGAAGAAGCCAATGA
AGGAGAGAACACCCGCTTGTTACACCCTGTGAGCCTGCATGGGATGGATGACCCGGAGAGAGAAGTATTA
GAGTGGAGGTTTGACAGCCGCCTAGCATTTCATCACATGGCCCGAGAGCTGCATCCGGACTGTACTGGGT
CTCTCTGGTTAGACCAGATCTGAGCCTGGGAGCTCTCTGGCTAACTAGGGAACCCACTGCTTAAGCCTCA
ATAAAGCTTGCCTTGAGTGCTTCAAGTAGTGTGTGCCCGTCTGTTGTGTGACTCTGGTAACTAGAGATCC
CTCAGACCCTTTTAGTCAGTGTGGAAAATCTCTAGCAGCATGTGAGCAAAAGGCCAGCAAAAGGCCAGGA
ACCGTAAAAAGGCCGCGTTGCTGGCGTTTTTCCATAGGCTCCGCCCCCCTGACGAGCATCACAAAAATCG
ACGCTCAAGTCAGAGGTGGCGAAACCCGACAGGACTATAAAGATACCAGGCGTTTCCCCCTGGAAGCTCC
CTCGTGCGCTCTCCTGTTCCGACCCTGCCGCTTACCGGATACCTGTCCGCCTTTCTCCCTTCGGGAAGCG
TGGCGCTTTCTCATAGCTCACGCTGTAGGTATCTCAGTTCGGTGTAGGTCGTTCGCTCCAAGCTGGGCTG
TGTGCACGAACCCCCCGTTCAGCCCGACCGCTGCGCCTTATCCGGTAACTATCGTCTTGAGTCCAACCCG
GTAAGACACGACTTATCGCCACTGGCAGCAGCCACTGGTAACAGGATTAGCAGAGCGAGGTATGTAGGCG
GTGCTACAGAGTTCTTGAAGTGGTGGCCTAACTACGGCTACACTAGAAGAACAGTATTTGGTATCTGCGC
TCTGCTGAAGCCAGTTACCTTCGGAAAAAGAGTTGGTAGCTCTTGATCCGGCAAACAAACCACCGCTGGT
AGCGGTGGTTTTTTTGTTTGCAAGCAGCAGATTACGCGCAGAAAAAAAGGATCTCAAGAAGATCCTTTGA
TCTTTTCTACGGGGTCTGACGCTCAGTGGAACGAAAACTCACGTTAAGGGATTTTGGTCATGAGATTATC
AAAAAGGATCTTCACCTAGATCCTTTTAAATTAAAAATGAAGTTTTAAATCAATCTAAAGTATATATGAG
TAAACTTGGTCTGACAGTTACCAATGCTTAATCAGTGAGGCACCTATCTCAGCGATCTGTCTATTTCGTT
CATCCATAGTTGCCTGACTCCCCGTCGTGTAGATAACTACGATACGGGAGGGCTTACCATCTGGCCCCAG
TGCTGCAATGATACCGCGAGACCCACGCTCACCGGCTCCAGATTTATCAGCAATAAACCAGCCAGCCGGA
AGGGCCGAGCGCAGAAGTGGTCCTGCAACTTTATCCGCCTCCATCCAGTCTATTAATTGTTGCCGGGAAG
CTAGAGTAAGTAGTTCGCCAGTTAATAGTTTGCGCAACGTTGTTGCCATTGCTACAGGCATCGTGGTGTC
ACGCTCGTCGTTTGGTATGGCTTCATTCAGCTCCGGTTCCCAACGATCAAGGCGAGTTACATGATCCCCC
ATGTTGTGCAAAAAAGCGGTTAGCTCCTTCGGTCCTCCGATCGTTGTCAGAAGTAAGTTGGCCGCAGTGT
TATCACTCATGGTTATGGCAGCACTGCATAATTCTCTTACTGTCATGCCATCCGTAAGATGCTTTTCTGT
GACTGGTGAGTACTCAACCAAGTCATTCTGAGAATAGTGTATGCGGCGACCGAGTTGCTCTTGCCCGGCG
TCAATACGGGATAATACCGCGCCACATAGCAGAACTTTAAAAGTGCTCATCATTGGAAAACGTTCTTCGG
GGCGAAAACTCTCAAGGATCTTACCGCTGTTGAGATCCAGTTCGATGTAACCCACTCGTGCACCCAACTG
ATCTTCAGCATCTTTTACTTTCACCAGCGTTTCTGGGTGAGCAAAAACAGGAAGGCAAAATGCCGCAAAA
AAGGGAATAAGGGCGACACGGAAATGTTGAATACTCATACTCTTCCTTTTTCAATATTATTGAAGCATTT
ATCAGGGTTATTGTCTCATGAGCGGATACATATTTGAATGTATTTAGAAAAATAAACAAATAGGGGTTCC
GCGCACATTTCCCCGAAAAGTGCCACCTGAC
